Addgene plasmid #88513: pDONR223-ZNF136
Purpose: Donor Vector containing ZNF136 transcription factor, part of the Human TFome Collection
Depositing lab: Marc Vidal. Depositing organization: Dana-Farber Cancer Institute. Publication: A comprehensive library of human transcription factors for cell fate engineering. Ng AHM, Khoshakhlagh P, Rojo Arias JE, Pasquini G, Wang K, Swiersy A, Shipman SL, Appleton E, Kiaee K, Kohman RE, Vernet A, Dysart M, Leeper K, Saylor W, Huang JY, Graveline A, Taipale J, Hill DE, Vidal M, Melero-Martin JM, Busskamp V, Church GM. Nat Biotechnol. 2021 Apr;39(4):510-519. doi: 10.1038/s41587-020-0742-6. Epub 2020 Nov 30. PubMed 33257861.
Backbone
  Vector backbone: pDONR223
  Backbone manufacturer: Invitrogen
  Backbone size w/o insert (bp): 3000
  Vector type: Gateway Donor Vector
Growth in bacteria
  Bacterial resistance: Spectinomycin, 50 μg/mL
  Growth temperature: 37°C
  Growth strain: DH5alpha
  Copy number: High Copy
Gene/Insert
  Gene/Insert name: ZNF136
  Species: H. sapiens (human)
  Insert size (bp): 1623
  Mutation: Last nucleotide of stop codon removed to allow for Gateway C-terminal fusions
  Entrez Gene: ZNF136 (a.k.a. pHZ-20)
  Cloning method: Gateway Cloning
  Sequencing primers: 5′ M13F(-21); 3′ M13R
Terms and licenses: Academic/Nonprofit Terms; Industry Terms: Not Available to Industry
Depositor comments: Represents the ORFeome subset of the TFome
How to cite: pDONR223-ZNF136 was a gift from Marc Vidal (Addgene plasmid # 88513 ; http://n2t.net/addgene:88513 ; RRID:Addgene_88513)
