[The description below was written by a language model from this plasmid's Addgene catalogue record.]
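Description:
pDONR223-ZNF136 is a Gateway donor-backbone clone, functionally an entry clone, that carries the open reading frame of the human zinc finger transcription factor ZNF136 in the pDONR223 backbone (about 3 kb without insert). It is a purely bacterial cloning plasmid, maintained at high copy in standard E. coli strains such as DH5alpha and selected with spectinomycin. The record includes no feature table, so the origin of replication and the exact recombination sites are not listed. Because the insert was introduced by Gateway cloning, it would be expected to be flanked by attL-type sites that allow transfer into destination vectors by LR recombination. M13 forward and reverse primer sites flank the insert for sequence verification.

The insert is recorded as 1623 bp of Homo sapiens sequence. The one noted modification is removal of the last nucleotide of the stop codon, which opens the reading frame at the 3′ end so that the ORF can read through into a C-terminal tag or reporter supplied by a destination vector. The record lists no promoter, tag or reporter for this plasmid, and a donor or entry vector of this kind is not intended to express the gene itself. Expression depends on the regulatory elements of whichever destination vector receives the ORF.

The plasmid belongs to the Human TFome Collection, a comprehensive library of human transcription factors assembled for cell fate engineering, and the depositor notes that it represents the ORFeome-derived subset of that collection. Its typical use is as a source clone for shuttling ZNF136 into expression vectors for overexpression or screening studies.
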