>Addgene plasmid #88513 | pDONR223-ZNF136 | depositor partial sequence | sequence record 172117 | insert
ATGGACTCGGTGGCTTTTGAGGATGTAGATGTGAACTTCACCCAGGAGGAGTGGGCTTTGCTAGATCCTT
CCCAGAAGAATCTCTACAGAGATGTGATGTGGGAAACCATGAGGAATCTGGCCTCTATAGGGAAAAAATG
GAAGGACCAGAACATTAAAGATCACTACAAACACCGAGGGAGAAATCTAAGAAGTCATATGTTAGAAAGA
CTCTATCAAACTAAGGATGGTAGTCAGCGTGGAGGAATTTTTAGCCAGTTTGCAAATCAGAATCTGAGCA
AGAAAATCCCTGGAGTGAAACTCTGTGAAAGCATTGTATATGGAGAAGTCAGCATGGGTCAGTCATCCCT
TAATAGACACATCAAAGATCACAGTGGACATGAACCAAAGGAATATCAGGAATATGGAGAGAAGCCAGAT
ACACGTAACCAGTGTTGGAAACCCTTCAGTTCTCACCACTCCTTTCGAACACATGAGATAATTCACACTG
GAGAGAAACTCTATGATTGTAAGGAATGTGGAAAAACCTTCTTTTCTCTCAAAAGAATTAGAAGACACAT
CATCACACACAGTGGATATACACCATATAAATGTAAGGTGTGTGGGAAAGCTTTTGATTATCCCAGTAGA
TTTCGAACACATGAAAGAAGTCACACTGGAGAGAAACCCTATGAATGTCAGGAATGTGGAAAAGCCTTCA
CTTGTATCACAAGTGTTCGAAGACACATGATAAAGCACACTGGAGATGGACCTTATAAATGTAAGGTATG
TGGGAAACCCTTTCATTCTCTGAGTTCATTTCAAGTGCATGAAAGAATTCACACTGGAGAAAAACCCTTT
AAATGTAAGCAATGTGGTAAAGCCTTCAGTTGTTCCCCAACCTTACGAATACATGAAAGAACCCATACTG
GAGAGAAACCTTATGAATGCAAGCAGTGTGGGAAGGCCTTCAGTTATCTCCCCTCCCTTCGACTACATGA
AAGAATTCACACTGGTGAGAAACCCTTCGTATGTAAACAATGTGGTAAAGCCTTTAGATCTGCCAGTACC
TTTCAAATACATGAAAGGACTCACACTGGAGAAAAACCTTATGAATGTAAGGAATGTGGGGAAGCATTCA
GTTGTATCCCAAGTATGCGAAGACACATGATAAAACATACTGGAGAAGGACCTTATAAATGTAAGGTATG
TGGGAAACCCTTTCATTCTCTGAGTCCATTTCGAATACATGAAAGAACTCACACTGGAGAGAAACCTTAT
GTATGTAAACATTGTGGTAAAGCTTTCGTTTCTTCAACATCAATTCGAATACATGAAAGAACTCATACTG
GAGAGAAACCCTATGAGTGTAAGCAATGTGGGAAAGCCTTCAGTTATCTCAACTCCTTTCGAACACATGA
AATGATTCACACTGGTGAGAAACCCTTTGAATGTAAGCGATGTGGTAAAGCCTTTAGATCTTCTAGTTCC
TTTCGACTACATGAAAGGACTCACACTGGACAGAAACCCTATCATTGCAAGGAATGTGGGAAAGCCTATT
CTTGCCGTGCCAGCTTTCAGAGACACATGTTAACACATGCTGAAGATGGACCACCTTATAAATGCATGTG
GGAAAGCCTTTAA
